Addgene plasmid #66374: GPR78-Tango
Purpose: Expression of G protein-coupled receptors for PRESTO-Tango: parallel receptorome expression and screening via transcriptional output, with transcriptional activation following arrestin translocation
Depositing lab: Bryan Roth. Publication: PRESTO-Tango as an open-source resource for interrogation of the druggable human GPCRome. Kroeze WK, Sassano MF, Huang XP, Lansu K, McCorvy JD, Giguere PM, Sciaky N, Roth BL. Nat Struct Mol Biol. 2015 May;22(5):362-9. doi: 10.1038/nsmb.3014. Epub 2015 Apr 20. PubMed 25895059.
Backbone
  Vector backbone: empty Tango
  Backbone size w/o insert (bp): 6632
  Vector type: Mammalian Expression
  Selectable markers: Neomycin (select with G418)
Growth in bacteria
  Bacterial resistance: Ampicillin, 100 μg/mL
  Growth temperature: 37°C
  Growth strain: DH5alpha
  Copy number: High Copy
Gene/Insert
  Gene/Insert name: GPR78
  Species: H. sapiens (human)
  Insert size (bp): 1089
  Entrez Gene: GPR78
  Promoter: CMV
  Tag / fusion protein: FLAG (N terminal on backbone)
  Cloning method: Restriction Enzyme; 5′ cloning site NotI (not destroyed); 3′ cloning site XhoI (unknown if destroyed)
  Sequencing primers: 5′ CMV-F; 3′ Tet-R
Terms and licenses: Academic/Nonprofit Terms; Industry Terms: Not Available to Industry
Depositor comments: Please note: Most of the PRESTO-Tango vectors do not contain the XhoI cut site downstream of the tTA sequence and instead carry an XbaI site. If you need to perform an XhoI digest we recommend sequencing with a forward primer at the C-terminus of tTA to determine which of the two sites is present. Suggested primer: 5-gagctccacttagacggcgagg-3. Original backbone was pcDNA3.1(+). These plasmids were generated as part of the Illuminating the Druggable Genome (IDG) program sponsored by the NIH Common Fund. The goal of this program is to identify, gather, and distribute information and resources for proteins that currently are not well-studied yet belong to commonly drug-targeted protein families: protein kinases, non-olfactory G-protein coupled receptors (GPCRs), and ion channels. The IDG program is designed to develop fundamental research tools for understudied proteins, elucidate their function, and disseminate the IDG-related resources and data to the greater scientific community.
How to cite: GPR78-Tango was a gift from Bryan Roth (Addgene plasmid # 66374 ; http://n2t.net/addgene:66374 ; RRID:Addgene_66374)
