[The description below was written by a language model from this plasmid's Addgene catalogue record.]
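Description:
GPR78-Tango is a mammalian expression plasmid from the PRESTO-Tango collection, built on an "empty Tango" backbone of about 6.6 kb that was itself derived from pcDNA3.1(+). It is maintained in E. coli as a high-copy plasmid under ampicillin selection. It also carries a neomycin resistance marker, so transfected mammalian cells can be selected with G418. The record gives catalogue fields only and no feature table, so the origins of replication, polyadenylation signals and exact module boundaries are not itemised.

The insert is the human GPR78 coding sequence (about 1.1 kb), an orphan G protein-coupled receptor, expressed from the CMV promoter with an N-terminal FLAG tag supplied by the backbone. The FLAG tag is a standard epitope for detecting the expressed protein. The receptor was cloned using NotI at the 5′ end and XhoI at the 3′ end. The depositor notes that most vectors in the series carry an XbaI site rather than XhoI downstream of the tTA sequence, so which site is present in a given clone should be confirmed by sequencing. That comment and the Tet-R sequencing primer show that the tetracycline transactivator tTA lies downstream of the receptor.

In the Tango design, receptor activation is converted into a transcriptional readout. As the stated purpose describes, arrestin translocation to the activated receptor leads to transcriptional activation, generally through release of the tethered tTA to drive a reporter gene in the assay cells. The record does not list the linker and cleavage elements involved. The plasmid was generated under the Illuminating the Druggable Genome program and is intended for parallel, G protein-independent screening of ligands against understudied GPCRs such as GPR78.
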