>Addgene plasmid #66374 | GPR78-Tango | depositor partial sequence | sequence record 113361 | empty Tango
GACGGATCGGGAGATCTCCCGATCCCCTATGGTGCACTCTCAGTACAATCTGCTCTGATGCCGCATAGTT
AAGCCAGTATCTGCTCCCTGCTTGTGTGTTGGAGGTCGCTGAGTAGTGCGCGAGCAAAATTTAAGCTACA
ACAAGGCAAGGCTTGACCGACAATTGCATGAAGAATCTGCTTAGGGTTAGGCGTTTTGCGCTGCTTCGCG
ATGTACGGGCCAGATATACGCGTTGACATTGATTATTGACTAGTTATTAATAGTAATCAATTACGGGGTC
ATTAGTTCATAGCCCATATATGGAGTTCCGCGTTACATAACTTACGGTAAATGGCCCGCCTGGCTGACCG
CCCAACGACCCCCGCCCATTGACGTCAATAATGACGTATGTTCCCATAGTAACGCCAATAGGGACTTTCC
ATTGACGTCAATGGGTGGAGTATTTACGGTAAACTGCCCACTTGGCAGTACATCAAGTGTATCATATGCC
AAGTACGCCCCCTATTGACGTCAATGACGGTAAATGGCCCGCCTGGCATTATGCCCAGTACATGACCTTA
TGGGACTTTCCTACTTGGCAGTACATCTACGTATTAGTCATCGCTATTACCATGGTGATGCGGTTTTGGC
AGTACATCAATGGGCGTGGATAGCGGTTTGACTCACGGGGATTTCCAAGTCTCCACCCCATTGACGTCAA
TGGGAGTTTGTTTTGGCACCAAAATCAACGGGACTTTCCAAAATGTCGTAACAACTCCGCCCCATTGACG
CAAATGGGCGGTAGGCGTGTACGGTGGGAGGTCTATATAAGCAGAGCTCTCTGGCTAACTAGAGAACCCA
CTGCTTACTGGCTTATCGAAATTAATACGACTCACTATAGGGAGACCCAAGCTGGCTAGCGTTTAAACTT
AAGCTTGGTACCGAGCTCGGATCCACTAGTCCAGTGTGGTGGAATTCTGCAGATATCCAGCACAGTGGCG
GCCGCGCCACCATGAAGACGATCATCGCCCTGAGCTACATCTTCTGCCTGGTATTCGCCGACTACAAGGA
CGATGATGACGCCAGCATCGATACCGGTGGACGCACCCCACCCAGCCTGGGTCCCCAAGATGAGTCCTGC
ACCACCGCCAGCTCCTCCCTGGCCAAGGACACTTCATCGACCGGTGAGAACCTGTACTTCCAGCTAAGAT
TAGATAAAAGTAAAGTGATTAACAGCGCATTAGAGCTGCTTAATGAGGTCGGAATCGAAGGTTTAACAAC
CCGTAAACTCGCCCAGAAGCTAGGTGTAGAGCAGCCTACATTGTATTGGCATGTAAAAAATAAGCGGGCT
TTGCTCGACGCCTTAGCCATTGAGATGTTAGATAGGCACCATACTCACTTTTGCCCTTTAGAAGGGGAAA
GCTGGCAAGATTTTTTACGTAATAACGCTAAAAGTTTTAGATGTGCTTTACTAAGTCATCGCGATGGAGC
AAAAGTACATTTAGGTACACGGCCTACAGAAAAACAGTATGAAACTCTCGAAAATCAATTAGCCTTTTTA
TGCCAACAAGGTTTTTCACTAGAGAATGCATTATATGCACTCAGCGCTGTGGGGCATTTTACTTTAGGTT
GCGTATTGGAAGATCAAGAGCATCAAGTCGCTAAAGAAGAAAGGGAAACACCTACTACTGATAGTATGCC
GCCATTATTACGACAAGCTATCGAATTATTTGATCACCAAGGTGCAGAGCCAGCCTTCTTATTCGGCCTT
GAATTGATCATATGCGGATTAGAAAAACAACTTAAATGTGAAAGTGGGTCCGCGTACAGCCGCGCGCGTA
CGAAAAACAATTACGGGTCTACCATCGAGGGCCTGCTCGATCTCCCGGACGACGACGCCCCCGAAGAGGC
GGGGCTGGCGGCTCCGCGCCTGTCCTTTCTCCCCGCGGGACACACGCGCAGACTGTCGACGGCCCCCCCG
ACCGATGTCAGCCTGGGGGACGAGCTCCACTTAGACGGCGAGGACGTGGCGATGGCGCATGCCGACGCGC
TAGACGATTTCGATCTGGACATGTTGGGGGACGGGGATTCCCCGGGTCCGGGATTTACCCCCCACGACTC
CGCCCCCTACGGCGCTCTGGATATGGCCGACTTCGAGTTTGAGCAGATGTTTACCGATGCCCTTGGAATT
GACGAGTACGGTGGGTAGCTCGAGTCTAGAGGGCCCGTTTAAACCCGCTGATCAGCCTCGACTGTGCCTT
CTAGTTGCCAGCCATCTGTTGTTTGCCCCTCCCCCGTGCCTTCCTTGACCCTGGAAGGTGCCACTCCCAC
TGTCCTTTCCTAATAAAATGAGGAAATTGCATCGCATTGTCTGAGTAGGTGTCATTCTATTCTGGGGGGT
GGGGTGGGGCAGGACAGCAAGGGGGAGGATTGGGAAGACAATAGCAGGCATGCTGGGGATGCGGTGGGCT
CTATGGCTTCTGAGGCGGAAAGAACCAGCTGGGGCTCTAGGGGGTATCCCC
[124 nt withheld, positions 2502-2625]
C
[91 nt withheld, positions 2627-2717]
A
[49 nt withheld, positions 2719-2767]
CCTTTGACGTTGGAGTCCACGTTCTTT
[37 nt withheld, positions 2795-2831]
ACCCTATCTCGGTCTATTCTTTTGATTTATAAGGGATTTTGCCGATTTCGGCCTATTGGTTAAAAAATGA
GCTGATTTAACAAAAATTTAACGCGAATTAATTCTGTGGAATGTGTGTCAGTTAGGGTGTGGAAAGTCCC
CAGGCTCCCCAGCAGGCAGAAGTATGCAAAGCATGCATCTCAATTAGTCAGCAACCAGGTGTGGAAAGTC
CCCAGGCTCCCCAGCAGGCAGAAGTATGCAAAGCATGCATCTCAATTAGTCAGCAACCATAGTCCCGCCC
CTAACTCCGCCCATCCCGCCCCTAACTCCGCCCAGTTCCGCCCATTCTCCGCCCCATGGCTGACTAATTT
TTTTTATTTATGCAGAGGCCGAGGCCGCCTCTGCCTCTGAGCTATTCCAGAAGTAGTGAGGAGGCTTTTT
TGGAGGCCTAGGCTTTTGCAAAAAGCTCCCGGGAGCTTGTATATCCATTTTCGGATCTGATCAAGAGACA
GGATGAGGATCGTTTCGCATGATTGAACAAGATGGATTGCACGCAGGTTCTCCGGCCGCTTGGGTGGAGA
GGCTATTCGGCTATGACTGGGCACAACAGACAATCGGCTGCTCTGATGCCGCCGTGTTCCGGCTGTCAGC
GCAGGGGCGCCCGGTTCTTTTTGTCAAGACCGACCTGTCCGGTGCCCTGAATGAACTGCAGGACGAGGCA
GCGCGGCTATCGTGGCTGGCCACGACGGGCGTTCCTTGCGCAGCTGTGCTCGACGTTGTCACTGAAGCGG
GAAGGGACTGGCTGCTATTGGGCGAAGTGCCGGGGCAGGATCTCCTGTCATCTCACCTTGCTCCTGCCGA
GAAAGTATCCATCATGGCTGATGCAATGCGGCGGCTGCATACGCTTGATCCGGCTACCTGCCCATTCGAC
CACCAAGCGAAACATCGCATCGAGCGAGCACGTACTCGGATGGAAGCCGGTCTTGTCGATCAGGATGATC
TGGACGAAGAGCATCAGGGGCTCGCGCCAGCCGAACTGTTCGCCAGGCTCAAGGCGCGCATGCCCGACGG
CGAGGATCTCGTCGTGACCCATGGCGATGCCTGCTTGCCGAATATCATGGTGGAAAATGGCCGCTTTTCT
GGATTCATCGACTGTGGCCGGCTGGGTGTGGCGGACCGCTATCAGGACATAGCGTTGGCTACCCGTGATA
TTGCTGAAGAGCTTGGCGGCGAATGGGCTGACCGCTTCCTCGTGCTTTACGGTATCGCCGCTCCCGATTC
GCAGCGCATCGCCTTCTATCGCCTTCTTGACGAGTTCTTCTGAGCGGGACTCTGGGGTTCGAAATGACCG
ACCAAGCGACGCCCAACCTGCCATCACGAGATTTCGATTCCACCGCCGCCTTCTATGAAAGGTTGGGCTT
CGGAATCGTTTTCCGGGACGCCGGCTGGATGATCCTCCAGCGCGGGGATCTCATGCTGGAGTTCTTCGCC
CACCCCAACTTGTTTATTGCAGCTTATAATGGTTACAAATAAAGCAATAGCATCACAAATTTCACAAATA
AAGCATTTTTTTCACTGCATTCTAGTTGTGGTTTGTCCAAACTCATCAATGTATCTTATCATGTCTGTAT
ACCGTCGACCTCTAGCTAGAGCTTGGCGTAATCATGGTCATAGCTGTTTCCTGTGTGAAATTGTTATCCG
CTCACAATTCCACACAACATACGAGCCGGAAGCATAAAGTGTAAAGCCTGGGGTGCCTAATGAGTGAGCT
AACTCACATTAATTGCGTTGCGCTCACTGCCCGCTTTCCAGTCGGGAAACCTGTCGTGCCAGCTGCATTA
ATGAATCGGCCAACGCGCGGGGAGAGGCGGTTTGCGTATTGGGCGCTCTTCCGCTTCCTCGCTCACTGAC
TCGCTGCGCTCGGTCGTTCGGCTGCGGCGAGCGGTATCAGCTCACTCAAAGGCGGTAATACGGTTATCCA
CAGAATCAGGGGATAACGCAGGAAAGAACATGTGAGCAAAAGGCCAGCAAAAGGCCAGGAACCGTAAAAA
GGCCGCGTTGCTGGCGTTTTTCCATAGGCTCCGCCCCCCTGACGAGCATCACAAAAATCGACGCTCAAGT
CAGAGGTGGCGAAACCCGACAGGACTATAAAGATACCAGGCGTTTCCCCCTGGAAGCTCCCTCGTGCGCT
CTCCTGTTCCGACCCTGCCGCTTACCGGATACCTGTCCGCCTTTCTCCCTTCGGGAAGCGTGGCGCTTTC
TCATAGCTCACGCTGTAGGTATCTCAGTTCGGTGTAGGTCGTTCGCTCCAAGCTGGGCTGTGTGCACGAA
CCCCCCGTTCAGCCCGACCGCTGCGCCTTATCCGGTAACTATCGTCTTGAGTCCAACCCGGTAAGACACG
ACTTATCGCCACTGGCAGCAGCCACTGGTAACAGGATTAGCAGAGCGAGGTATGTAGGCGGTGCTACAGA
GTTCTTGAAGTGGTGGCCTAACTACGGCTACACTAGAAGAACAGTATTTGGTATCTGCGCTCTGCTGAAG
CCAGTTACCTTCGGAAAAAGAGTTGGTAGCTCTTGATCCGGCAAACAAACCACCGCTGGTAGCGGTTTTT
TTGTTTGCAAGCAGCAGATTACGCGCAGAAAAAAAGGATCTCAAGAAGATCCTTTGATCTTTTCTACGGG
GTCTGACGCTCAGTGGAACGAAAACTCACGTTAAGGGATTTTGGTCATGAGATTATCAAAAAGGATCTTC
ACCTAGATCCTTTTAAATTAAAAATGAAGTTTTAAATCAATCTAAAGTATATATGAGTAAACTTGGTCTG
ACAGTTACCAATGCTTAATCAGTGAGGCACCTATCTCAGCGATCTGTCTATTTCGTTCATCCATAGTTGC
CTGACTCCCCGTCGTGTAGATAACTACGATACGGGAGGGCTTACCATCTGGCCCCAGTGCTGCAATGATA
CCGCGAGACCCACGCTCACCGGCTCCAGATTTATCAGCAATAAACCAGCCAGCCGGAAGGGCCGAGCGCA
GAAGTGGTCCTGCAACTTTATCCGCCTCCATCCAGTCTATTAATTGTTGCCGGGAAGCTAGAGTAAGTAG
TTCGCCAGTTAATAGTTTGCGCAACGTTGTTGCCATTGCTACAGGCATCGTGGTGTCACGCTCGTCGTTT
GGTATGGCTTCATTCAGCTCCGGTTCCCAACGATCAAGGCGAGTTACATGATCCCCCATGTTGTGCAAAA
AAGCGGTTAGCTCCTTCGGTCCTCCGATCGTTGTCAGAAGTAAGTTGGCCGCAGTGTTATCACTCATGGT
TATGGCAGCACTGCATAATTCTCTTACTGTCATGCCATCCGTAAGATGCTTTTCTGTGACTGGTGAGTAC
TCAACCAAGTCATTCTGAGAATAGTGTATGCGGCGACCGAGTTGCTCTTGCCCGGCGTCAATACGGGATA
ATACCGCGCCACATAGCAGAACTTTAAAAGTGCTCATCATTGGAAAACGTTCTTCGGGGCGAAAACTCTC
AAGGATCTTACCGCTGTTGAGATCCAGTTCGATGTAACCCACTCGTGCACCCAACTGATCTTCAGCATCT
TTTACTTTCACCAGCGTTTCTGGGTGAGCAAAAACAGGAAGGCAAAATGCCGCAAAAAAGGGAATAAGGG
CGACACGGAAATGTTGAATACTCATACTCTTCCTTTTTCAATATTATTGAAGCATTTATCAGGGTTATTG
TCTCATGAGCGGATACATATTTGAATGTATTTAGAAAAATAAACAAATAGGGGTTCCGCGCACATTTCCC
CGAAAAGTGCCACCTGACGTC
