>Addgene plasmid #66374 | GPR78-Tango | depositor partial sequence | sequence record 113362 | GPR78
ATGGGGCCAGGTGAAGCTCTTCTTGCTGGCTTGCTGGTTATGGTTTTGGCCGTTGCCCTCCTGTCTAACG
CACTTGTACTGCTGTGCTGTGCATATTCAGCCGAGCTGAGAACTAGAGCCTCAGGCGTGCTCCTGGTAAA
CCTCAGCCTGGGACATCTGCTGCTGGCAGCCCTGGATATGCCTTTCACCCTCCTGGGGGTTATGAGAGGG
CGGACCCCGTCTGCCCCCGGCGCGTGCCAGGTGATCGGTTTTCTGGACACGTTCCTCGCCTCAAATGCTG
CCCTGAGCGTTGCTGCCCTGTCAGCTGACCAGTGGCTGGCGGTCGGATTTCCTCTTCGGTACGCCGGCCG
ACTGAGGCCACGCTATGCCGGGCTGCTTCTCGGATGTGCCTGGGGGCAGAGCCTCGCATTTTCAGGAGCC
GCCCTCGGGTGCAGCTGGTTGGGATATTCCAGTGCATTTGCATCCTGTAGCCTCCGGCTGCCCCCTGAGC
CAGAGAGACCCAGGTTCGCCGCCTTTACTGCCACACTCCATGCCGTCGGGTTTGTTCTTCCACTGGCTGT
CCTGTGCCTTACCAGCCTGCAGGTACATCGCGTGGCGAGGAGACACTGCCAGCGGATGGACACCGTTACC
ATGAAAGCTCTGGCACTGCTGGCTGACCTCCATCCAAGTGTCCGCCAACGGTGCCTGATTCAGCAGAAGA
GGCGACGACACCGCGCTACAAGAAAAATAGGTATCGCCATTGCCACTTTTCTCATCTGTTTTGCACCATA
CGTGATGACTAGGCTGGCTGAGCTGGTCCCTTTCGTTACCGTTAACGCCCAATGGGGAATACTCTCCAAG
TGCCTCACCTACAGCAAAGCCGTAGCTGATCCCTTTACATATTCCCTCCTGCGGCGCCCGTTCAGGCAGG
TACTGGCGGGTATGGTCCATCGCTTGCTGAAACGGACTCCACGGCCGGCAAGCACCCATGATAGTTCTCT
CGATGTTGCAGGCATGGTGCACCAACTCTTGAAACGCACTCCTAGACCTGCGAGCACACACAACGGCTCT
GTGGACACTGAAAATGACAGTTGCCTCCAACAGACTCAC
