>Addgene plasmid #66374 | GPR78-Tango | addgene partial sequence | sequence record 119968 | CMV-F 5'-CGCAAATGGGCGGTAGGCGTG-3'
GCTCTCTGGCTAACTAGAGAACCCACTGCTTACTGGCTTATCGAAATTAATACGACTCACTATAGGGAGA
CCCAAGCTGGCTAGCGTTTAAACTTAAGCTTGGTACCGAGCTCGGATCCACTAGTCCAGTGTGGTGGAAT
TCTGCAGATATCCAGCACAGTGGCGGCCGCGCCACCATGAAGACGATCATCGCCCTGAGCTACATCTTCT
GCCTGGTATTCGCCGACTACAAGGACGATGATGACGCCAGCATCGATATGGGGCCAGGTGAAGCTCTTCT
TGCTGGCTTGCTGGTTATGGTTTTGGCCGTTGCCCTCCTGTCTAACGCACTTGTACTGCTGTGCTGTGCA
TATTCAGCCGAGCTGAGAACTAGAGCCTCAGGCGTGCTCCTGGTAAACCTCAGCCTGGGACATCTGCTGC
TGGCAGCCCTGGATATGCCTTTCACCCTCCTGGGGGTTATGAGAGGGCGGACCCCGTCTGCCCCCGGCGC
GTGCCAGGTGATCGGTTTTCTGGACACGTTCCTCGCCTCAAATGCTGCCCTGAGCGTTGCTGCCCTGTCA
GCTGACCAGTGGCTGGCGGTCGGATTTCCTCTTCGGTACGCCGGCCGACTGAGGCCACGCTATGCCGGGC
TGCTTCTCGGATGTGCCTGGGGGCAGAGCCTCGCATTTTCAGGAGCCGCCCTCGGGTGCAGCTGGTTGGG
ATATTCCAGTGCATTTGCATCCTGTAGCCTCCGGCTGCCCCCTGAGCCAGAGAGACCCAGGTTCGCCGCC
TTTACTGCCACACTCCATGCCGTCGGGTTTGTTCTTCCACTGGCTGTCCTGTGCCTTACCAGCCTGCAGG
TACATCGCGTGGCGAGGAGACACTGCCAGCGGATGGACACCGTTACCATGAAAGCTCTGGCACTGCTGGC
TGACCTCCATCCAAGTGTCCGCCAACGGTGCCTGATTCAGCAG
