>Addgene plasmid #66374 | GPR78-Tango | addgene partial sequence | sequence record 119971 | Tet-R 5'-GGCGAGTTTACGGGTTGTTA-3'
GCTCTAATGCGCTGTTAATCACTTTACTTTTATCTAATCTTAGCTGGAAGTACAGGTTCTCACCGGTCGA
TGAAGTGTCCTTGGCCAGGGAGGAGCTGGCGGTGGTGCAGGACTCATCTTGGGGACCCAGGCTGGGTGGG
GTGCGTCCACCGGTATCGATGTGAGTCTGTTGGAGGCAACTGTCATTTTCAGTGTCCACAGAGCCGTTGT
GTGTGCTCGCAGGTCTAGGAGTGCGTTTCAAGAGTTGGTGCACCATGCCTGCAACATCGAGAGAACTATC
ATGGGTGCTTGCCGGCCGTGGAGTCCGTTTCAGCAAGCGATGGACCATACCCGCCAGTACCTGCCTGAAC
GGGCGCCGCAGGAGGGAATATGTAAAGGGATCAGCTACGGCTTTGCTGTAGGTGAGGCACTTGGAGAGTA
TTCCCCATTGGGCGTTAACGGTAACGAAAGGGACCAGCTCAGCCAGCCTAGTCATCACGTATGGTGCAAA
ACAGATGAGAAAAGTGGCAATGGCGATACCTATTTTTCTTGTAGCGCGGTGTCGTCGCCTCTTCTGCTGA
ATCAGGCACCGTTGGCGGACACTTGGATGGAGGTCAGCCAGCAGTGCCAGAGCTTTCATGGTAACGGTGT
CCATCCGCTGGCAGTGTCTCCTCGCCACGCGATGTACCTGCAGGCTGGTAAGGCACAGGACAGCCAGTGG
AAGAACAAACCCGACGGCATGGAGTGTGGCAGTAAAGGCGGCGAACCTGGGTCTCTCTGGCTCAGGGGGC
AGCCGGAGGCTACAGGATGCAAATGCACTGGAATATCCCAACCAGCTGCACCCGAGGGCGGCTCCTGAAA
ATGCGAGGCTCTGCCCCCAGGCACATCCGAGAAGCAGCCCGGCATAGCGTGGCCTCAGTCGGCCGGCGTA
CCGAAGAGGAAATCCGACCGCCAGCCACTGGTCAGCTGACAGGGCAGCAACGCTCAGGGCAGCATTTGAG
GCGAGGAACGTGTCCAGAAAACCGATCACCTGGCACGCGCCGGGGGCAGACGGGGTCCGCCCTCTCATAA
CCCCCAGGAGGG
